>Addgene plasmid #235959 | pME_G_0_6_012_3C3SR | addgene full sequence | sequence record 471526 | Addgene NGS Result
TGTGATGCTCGTCAGGGGGGCGGAGCCTGTGGAAAAACGCCAGCAACGCGGCCTTTTTACGGTTCCTGGC
CTTTTGCTGGCCTTTTGCTCACATGTTCTTTCCTGCGTTATCCCCTGATTCTGTGGATAACCGTATTACC
GCCTTTGAGTGAGCTGATACCGCTCGCCGCAGCCGAACGACCGAGCGCAGCGAGTCAGTGAGCGAGGAAG
CCTGCATAACGCGAAGTAATCTTTTCGGTTTTAAAGAAAAAGGGCAGGGTGGTGACACCTTGCCCTTTTT
TGCCGGACTGCAGCGGCCGCTACTAGTCGCGATGAGTGGTCTCAGTCTCGTCTCCAATGAGCGCGAGACC
ACTCATCGCTCTAGAAGCGGCCGCGAATTCCAGAAATCATCCTTAGCGAAAGCTAAGGATTTTTTTTATC
TGAAATTCTGCCTCGTGATACGCCTATTTTTATAGGTTAATGTCATGATAATAATGGTTTCTTAGACGTC
AGGTGGCACTCGAGTTGATCGGGCACGTAAGAGGTTCCAACTTTCACCATAATGAAATAAGATCACTACC
GGGCGTATTTTTTGAGTTATCGAGATTTTCAGGAGCTAAGGAAGCTAAAATGGAGAAAAAAATCACTGGA
TATACCACCGTTGATATATCCCAATGGCATCGTAAAGAACATTTTGAGGCATTTCAGTCAGTTGCTCAAT
GTACCTATAACCAGACCGTTCAGCTGGATATTACGGCCTTTTTAAAGACCGTAAAGAAAAATAAGCACAA
GTTTTATCCGGCCTTTATTCACATTCTTGCCCGCCTGATGAATGCTCATCCGGAATTTCGTATGGCAATG
AAAGACGGTGAGCTGGTGATATGGGATAGTGTTCACCCTTGTTACACCGTTTTCCATGAGCAAACTGAAA
CGTTTTCATCACTCTGGAGTGAATACCACGACGATTTCCGGCAGTTTCTACACATATATTCGCAAGATGT
GGCGTGTTACGGTGAAAACCTGGCCTATTTCCCTAAAGGGTTTATTGAGAATATGTTTTTCGTATCAGCC
AATCCCTGGGTGAGTTTCACCAGTTTTGATTTAAACGTGGCCAATATGGACAACTTCTTCGCCCCCGTTT
TCACCATGGGCAAATATTATACGCAAGGCGACAAGGTGCTGATGCCGCTGGCGATTCAGGTTCATCATGC
CGTTTGTGATGGCTTCCATGTCGGCAGAATGCTTAATGAATTACAACAGTACTGCGACGAGTGGCAGGGC
GGGGCGTAATTTGATATCGAGCTCGCTTGGACTCCTGTTGATAGATCCAGTAATGACCTCAGAACTCCAT
CTGGATTTGTTCAGAACGCTCGGTTGCCGCCGGGCGTTTTTTATTGGTGAGAATCCAAGCCTCGAGCTGT
CAGACCAAGTTTACTCATATATACTTTAGATTGATTTAAAACTTCATTTTTAATTTAAAAGGATCTAGGT
GAAGATCCTTTTTGATAATCTCATGACCAAAATCCCTTAACGTGAGTTTTCGTTCCACTGAGCGTCAGAC
CCCGTAGAAAAGATCAAAGGATCTTCTTGAGATCCTTTTTTTCTGCGCGTAATCTGCTGCTTGCAAACAA
AAAAACCACCGCTACCAGCGGTGGTTTGTTTGCCGGATCAAGAGCTACCAACTCTTTTTCCGAAGGTAAC
TGGCTTCAGCAGAGCGCAGATACCAAATACTGTTCTTCTAGTGTAGCCGTAGTTAGGCCACCACTTCAAG
AACTCTGTAGCACCGCCTACATACCTCGCTCTGCTAATCCTGTTACCAGTGGCTGCTGCCAGTGGCGATA
AGTCGTGTCTTACCGGGTTGGACTCAAGACGATAGTTACCGGATAAGGCGCAGCGGTCGGGCTGAACGGG
GGGTTCGTGCACACAGCCCAGCTTGGAGCGAACGACCTACACCGAACTGAGATACCTACAGCGTGAGCTA
TGAGAAAGCGCCACGCTTCCCGAAGGGAGAAAGGCGGACAGGTATCCGGTAAGCGGCAGGGTCGGAACAG
GAGAGCGCACGAGGGAGCTTCCAGGGGGAAACGCCTGGTATCTTTATAGTCCTGTCGGGTTTCGCCACCT
CTGACTTGAGCGTCGATTTT
Features (pLannotate 1.2.2; 9 found; start..end, strand, type, name):
     83..211     +  rep_origin     RSF ori (fragment): Plasmids containing the RSF 1030 origin of replication can be propagated in E. coli cells that contain additional plasmids with compatible origins.
    230..287     -  terminator     his operon terminator: This putative transcriptin terminator from the E. coli his operon has a 2-bp deletion introduced during synthesis. Its efficiency has not been determined.
    288..307     -  misc_feature   BioBrick suffix: universal suffix for all parts
    359..380     -  misc_feature   BioBrick prefix: BioBrick prefix for parts that do not start with "ATG"
    383..426     +  terminator     bacterial terminator: putative bacterial transcription terminator
    512..609     +  promoter       cat promoter: promoter of the E. coli cat gene encoding chloramphenicol acetyltransferase
    610..1266    +  CDS            cat: CAT_ECOLX - Experimental evidence at protein level: Swiss-Prot protein existence level 1. This enzyme is an effector of chloramphenicol resistance in bacteria. From Escherichia coli. This protein is used as a marker in many commonly used cloning vectors, such as pACYC184.
   1290..1384    +  terminator     lambda t0 terminator: transcription terminator from phage lambda
   1567..35      +  rep_origin     ori (across the origin): high-copy-number ColE1/pMB1/pBR322/pUC origin of replication
