[The description below was written by a language model from this plasmid's Addgene catalogue record and pLannotate feature annotations shown in this document.]
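Description:
pME_G_0_6_012_3C3SR is a small synthetic-biology part plasmid (about 2.1 kb) from a modular cloning toolkit developed for engineering the chloroplast of Chlamydomonas. It is built on the pME_Cp_UAV_GFP universal acceptor backbone, into which a 19 bp synthetic insert, 3C3SR, was placed by BsaI-based restriction cloning; both BsaI sites were destroyed in the process. The backbone name suggests a GFP dropout acceptor, and no GFP feature is annotated in the finished plasmid, consistent with the insert having replaced it, although the record does not say this explicitly. The plasmid is maintained in E. coli at high copy through a ColE1/pUC-type origin of replication and is selected with chloramphenicol, conferred by a cat gene under its native cat promoter and followed by the lambda t0 terminator. A short fragment annotated as RSF origin is also detected, but it is only a partial match and probably not a functional second replicon.

The payload carries no coding sequence, promoter or reporter. According to the record, it is "3' Connector 3 Short Reverse", a connector part occupying the M2 position of the assembly scheme, whose role is to dictate where a unit is placed during level 2 (multigene) assembly. The insert itself is too short to be annotated, but it falls in the region between BioBrick prefix and suffix sequences, which is bracketed by a putative bacterial terminator and the his operon terminator that insulate the cloning site from read-through transcription. The construct is therefore used as a building block in hierarchical assemblies rather than as an expression vector in its own right.
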