Addgene plasmid #235959: pME_G_0_6_012_3C3SR
Purpose: 3' Connector 3 Short Reverse in the M2 position used to dictate position for lvl2 assembly
Depositing lab: Tobias Erb. Depositing organization: Max Planck Institute for Terrestrial Microbiology. Publication: A modular high-throughput approach for advancing synthetic biology in the chloroplast of Chlamydomonas. Inckemann RM, Chotel T, Burgis M, Brinkmann CK, Andreas L, Baumann J, Sharma P, Klose M, Barrett J, Ries F, Paczia N, Glatter T, Mackinder LCM, Willmund F, Erb TJ. Nat Plants. 2025 Nov;11(11):2332-2349. doi: 10.1038/s41477-025-02126-2. Epub 2025 Nov 3. PubMed 41184475.
Backbone
  Vector backbone: pME_Cp_UAV_GFP
  Backbone size w/o insert (bp): 2101
  Vector type: Synthetic Biology
Growth in bacteria
  Bacterial resistance: Chloramphenicol, 25 μg/mL
  Growth temperature: 37°C
  Growth strain: DH5alpha
  Copy number: High Copy
Gene/Insert
  Gene/Insert name: 3C3SR
  Species: Synthetic
  Insert size (bp): 19
  Cloning method: Restriction Enzyme; 5′ cloning site BsaI (destroyed during cloning); 3′ cloning site BsaI (destroyed during cloning)
  Sequencing primers: 5′ CGTATCACGAGGCAGAATTTC; 3′ CCTGCATAACGCGAAGTAATC
Terms and licenses: Academic/Nonprofit Terms; Industry Terms: Not Available to Industry
Depositor comments: Please visit https://doi.org/10.1101/2024.05.08.593163 for bioRxiv preprint.
How to cite: pME_G_0_6_012_3C3SR was a gift from Tobias Erb (Addgene plasmid # 235959 ; http://n2t.net/addgene:235959 ; RRID:Addgene_235959)
